Addgene plasmid #230423: AiP11615 - pAAV-hsA2-AiE0121m-minRho-SYFP2-WPRE3-BGHpA (Alias: CN1615)
Purpose: AiE0121m is an enhancer sequence, designed to drive AAV-mediated transgene expression in specific populations of brain cells
Depositing lab: Allen Institute for Brain Science & Jonathan Ting. Depositing organization: Allen Institute. Publication: A suite of enhancer AAVs and transgenic mouse lines for genetic access to cortical cell types. Ben-Simon Y, Hooper M, Narayan S, Daigle TL, Dwivedi D, Way SW, Oster A, Stafford DA, Mich JK, Taormina MJ, Martinez RA, Opitz-Araya X, Roth JR, Alexander JR, Allen S, Amster A, Arbuckle J, Ayala A, Baker PM, Bakken TE, Barcelli T, Barta S, Bendrick J, Bertagnolli D, Bielstein C, Bishwakarma P, Bowlus J, Boyer G, Brouner K, Casian B, Casper T, Chakka AB, Chakrabarty R, Chance RK, Chavan S, Clark M, Colbert K, Collman F, Daniel S, Departee M, DiValentin P, Donadio N, Dotson N, Egdorf T, Fliss T, Gabitto M, Garcia J, Gary A, Gasperini M, Gloe J, Goldy J, Gore BB, Graybuck L, Greisman N, Haeseleer F, Halterman C, Haradon Z, Hastings SD, Helback O, Ho W, Hockemeyer D, Huang C, Huff S, Hunker A, Johansen N, Jones D, Juneau Z, Kalmbach B, Kannan M, Khem S, Kussick E, Kutsal R, Larsen R, Lee C, Lee AY, Leibly M, Lenz GH, Li S, Liang E, Lusk N, Madigan Z, Malloy J, Malone J, McCue R, Melchor J, Mollenkopf T, Moosman S, Morin E, Newman D, Ng L, Ngo K, Omstead V, Otto S, Oyama A, Pena N, Pham T, Phillips E, Pom CA, Potekhina L, Ransford S, Ray PL, Rette D, Reynoldson C, Rimorin C, Rocha D, Ruiz A, Sanchez REA, Sawyer L, Sedeno-Cortes A, Sevigny JP, Shapovalova N, Shepard N, Shulga L, Sigler AR, Siverts L, Soliman S, Somasundaram S, Staats B, Stewart K, Szelenyi E, Tieu M, Trader C, Tran A, van Velthoven CTJ, Walker M, Wang Y, Weed N, Wirthlin M, Wood T, Wynalda B, Yao Z, Zhou T, Ariza J, Dee N, Reding M, Ronellenfitch K, Mufti S, Sunkin SM, Smith KA, Esposito L, Waters J, Thyagarajan B, Yao S, Lein ES, Zeng H, Levi BP, Ngai J, Ting JT, Tasic B. Cell. 2025 May 16:S0092-8674(25)00513-6. doi: 10.1016/j.cell.2025.05.002. PubMed 40403729.
Backbone
  Vector backbone: pAAV2
  Vector type: AAV
Growth in bacteria
  Bacterial resistance: Ampicillin, 100 μg/mL
  Growth temperature: 37°C
  Growth strain: NEB Stable
  Copy number: High Copy
Gene/Insert
  Gene/Insert name: SYFP2
  Species: Synthetic
  Promoter: minRho
  Cloning method: Gibson Cloning
Terms and licenses: Academic/Nonprofit Terms; Industry Terms: Not Available to Industry
How to cite: AiP11615 - pAAV-hsA2-AiE0121m-minRho-SYFP2-WPRE3-BGHpA (Alias: CN1615) was a gift from Allen Institute for Brain Science & Jonathan Ting (Addgene plasmid # 230423 ; http://n2t.net/addgene:230423 ; RRID:Addgene_230423)
