[The description below was written by a language model from this plasmid's Addgene catalogue record and pLannotate feature annotations shown in this document.]
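Description:
AiP11615 - pAAV-hsA2-AiE0121m-minRho-SYFP2-WPRE3-BGHpA (alias CN1615) is an adeno-associated virus transfer plasmid built on a pAAV2 backbone and used to package an enhancer-driven fluorescent reporter into recombinant AAV. It is a 4,967 nt high-copy plasmid propagated in E. coli through a ColE1/pUC-type origin and selected with ampicillin via the bla (AmpR) gene and its promoter. The backbone also carries an f1 phage origin and short remnants of the pBR322 bom and rop regions. A recombination-deficient growth strain is listed, which is typical for plasmids carrying repeat-rich ITRs.

The payload lies between AAV2 inverted terminal repeats, which provide the signals for genome replication and packaging. The right ITR is annotated in full, while the left one is detected only as two short fragments. Per the name and catalogue fields, the AiE0121m enhancer sits upstream of a minimal rhodopsin promoter (minRho). This minimal promoter is expected to give little expression by itself, so the enhancer determines which cells express the transgene. Neither the enhancer, minRho, nor the "hsA2" element in the name is annotated in the feature table, and the record does not explain hsA2; they presumably lie in the unannotated stretch upstream of the coding sequence. The reporter is SYFP2, a rapidly maturing monomeric yellow fluorescent protein derived from Aequorea victoria. It is followed by WPRE3, a shortened woodchuck posttranscriptional regulatory element that appears as two WPRE fragments, and by the bovine growth hormone polyadenylation signal.

The stated purpose is to drive AAV-mediated transgene expression in specific populations of brain cells, as part of a collection of enhancer AAVs for genetic access to cortical cell types. The record does not state which population AiE0121m labels.
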