Features (pLannotate 1.2.2; 14 found; start..end, strand, type, name):
     12..39      +  repeat_region  AAV2 ITR (fragment): inverted terminal repeat of adeno-associated virus serotype 2 inverted
     68..95      +  repeat_region  AAV2 ITR (fragment): inverted terminal repeat of adeno-associated virus serotype 2 inverted
   1010..1726    +  CDS            SYFP2: SYFP2 is a basic (constitutively fluorescent) yellow fluorescent protein published in 2006, derived from Aequorea victoria. It is reported to be a very rapidly-maturing monomer with moderate acid sensitivity.
   1741..1898    +  misc_feature   WPRE (fragment): woodchuck hepatitis virus posttranscriptional regulatory element
   1904..1984    +  misc_feature   WPRE (fragment): woodchuck hepatitis virus posttranscriptional regulatory element
   2001..2112    +  polyA_signal   bGH poly(A) signal: bovine growth hormone polyadenylation signal
   2230..2370    +  repeat_region  AAV2 ITR: inverted terminal repeat of adeno-associated virus serotype 2 inverted
   2375..2426    -  misc_feature   bom (fragment): basis of mobility region from pBR322
   2445..2900    +  rep_origin     f1 ori (sequence partly withheld): f1 bacteriophage origin of replication; arrow indicates direction of (+) strand synthesis
   2901..2950    -  misc_feature   bom (fragment): basis of mobility region from pBR322
   3052..3087    -  CDS            rop (fragment): Rop protein, which maintains plasmids at low copy number; rop
   3182..3286    +  promoter       AmpR promoter: bla
   3287..4147    +  CDS            AmpR: β-lactamase; bla; confers resistance to ampicillin, carbenicillin, and related antibiotics
   4318..4906    +  rep_origin     ori: high-copy-number ColE1/pMB1/pBR322/pUC origin of replication
>Addgene plasmid #230423 | AiP11615 - pAAV-hsA2-AiE0121m-minRho-SYFP2-WPRE3-BGHpA (Alias: CN1615) | addgene full sequence | sequence record 470905 | Addgene NGS Result
CCTGCAGGCAGCTGCGCGCTCGCTCGCTCACTGAGGCCGCCCGGGCGTCGGGCGACCTTTGGTCGCCCGG
CCTCAGTGAGCGAGCGAGCGCGCAGAGAGGGAGTGGCCAACTCCATCACTAGGGGTTCCTGCGGCCGCAA
CGCGTTTAGAACAATGGCTGGCCCATAGTAAATGCCGTGTTAGTGTGTTAGTTGCTGTTCTTCCACGTCA
GAAGAGGCACAGACAAATTACCACCAGGTGGCGCTCAGAGTCTGCGGAGGCATCACAACAGCCCTGAATT
TGAATCCTGCTCTGCCACTGCCTAGTTGAGACCTTTTACTACCTGACTAGCTGTTTGTGTATTTTAGGTG
TTTGTTTGCCACCTGTCACCCAAGGAATGTTATGAACCCAGGTTATCCCTGAAGTGTCCTCATGCCCTTT
TGCATACAAACAGCTCTATCTGGTTTATAATTAGACATGAAATAATTTCAGATAGCTGCTGTGCTGAGCT
GCACGGCTTTCAAAGTGGCTTCAGTTGCACAGGACTTGGCATAGACAGATAATCAGAGGCTAGAACCCGA
GAGCACAGTTCCTGCCTCCTAATTGGCACAAAGTGGGGACATCTGTTCTGTATGAAGCCTGGGTCAGGCC
TCCGTTCTCATCTGTGACCTCCTGCGGTTGGGAGGGAAGGTCCTGGATTACGTGCAGACTGCGGAGAACA
TTGGAAGCTAGGGTGAAATCAGCAGGAACAGCCCCTCCCCCCCCCCCCCAATTGGTCCGAATCCTTCCTT
AACCATCAGTGATAATTTTGAGGTTGGTAGCTTGTCTTACAGAATTCGATATCATAATCAACCATAGGTA
CCGAGCTCGGGATTCAGCCGGGAGCTTAGGGAGGGGAGGTCACTTCATAAGGGCCTGGGGGGGGAGTTGG
AGCCACGAGTCGTCCAGCCGGAGCCCCGTGTGGCTGAGCTCCGGCCTCAGAAGCATCCCCGGGTTGGATC
CTTCGAAGCTAGCGCTACCGGTCGCCACCATGGTGAGCAAGGGCGAGGAGCTGTTCACCGGGGTGGTGCC
CATCCTGGTCGAGCTGGACGGCGACGTAAACGGCCACAAGTTCAGCGTGTCCGGCGAGGGCGAGGGCGAT
GCCACCTACGGCAAGCTGACCCTGAAGCTGATCTGCACCACCGGCAAGCTGCCCGTGCCCTGGCCCACCC
TCGTGACCACCCTGGGCTACGGCGTGCAGTGCTTCGCCCGCTACCCCGACCACATGAAGCAGCACGACTT
CTTCAAGTCCGCCATGCCCGAAGGCTACGTCCAGGAGCGCACCATCTTCTTCAAGGACGACGGCAACTAC
AAGACCCGCGCCGAGGTGAAGTTCGAGGGCGACACCCTGGTGAACCGCATCGAGCTGAAGGGCATCGACT
TCAAGGAGGACGGCAACATCCTGGGGCACAAGCTGGAGTACAACTACAACAGCCACAACGTCTATATCAC
CGCCGACAAGCAGAAGAACGGCATCAAGGCCAACTTCAAGATCCGCCACAACATCGAGGACGGCGGCGTG
CAGCTCGCCGACCACTACCAGCAGAACACCCCCATCGGCGACGGCCCCGTGCTGCTGCCCGACAACCACT
ACCTGAGCTACCAGTCCAAGCTGAGCAAAGACCCCAACGAGAAGCGCGATCACATGGTCCTGCTGGAGTT
CGTGACCGCCGCCGGGATCACTCTCGGCATGGACGAGCTGTACAAGTAAGTCGACATCATAATCAACCTC
TGGATTACAAAATTTGTGAAAGATTGACTGGTATTCTTAACTATGTTGCTCCTTTTACGCTATGTGGATA
CGCTGCTTTAATGCCTTTGTATCATGCTATTGCTTCCCGTATGGCTTTCATTTTCTCCTCCTTGTATAAA
TCCTGGTTAGTTCTTGCCACGGCGGAACTCATCGCCGCCTGCCTTGCCCGCTGCTGGACAGGGGCTCGGC
TGTTGGGCACTGACAATTCCGTGGCTCGAGAGATCTTCGACTGTGCCTTCTAGTTGCCAGCCATCTGTTG
TTTGCCCCTCCCCCGTGCCTTCCTTGACCCTGGAAGGTGCCACTCCCACTGTCCTTTCCTAATAAAATGA
GGAAATTGCATCGCATTGTCTGAGTAGGTGTCATTCTATTCTGGGGGGTGGGGTGGGGCAGGACAGCAAG
GGGGAGGATTGGGAAGACAATAGCAGGCATGAGATCTCACGTGCGGACCGAGCGGCCGCAGGAACCCCTA
GTGATGGAGTTGGCCACTCCCTCTCTGCGCGCTCGCTCGCTCACTGAGGCCGGGCGACCAAAGGTCGCCC
GACGCCCGGGCTTTGCCCGGGCGGCCTCAGTGAGCGAGCGAGCGCGCAGCTGCCTGCAGGGGCGCCTGAT
GCGGTATTTTCTCCTTACGCATCTGTGCGGTATTTCACACCGCATA
[95 nt withheld, positions 2427-2521]
T
[46 nt withheld, positions 2523-2568]
C
[141 nt withheld, positions 2570-2710]
CCTTTGACGTTGGAGTCCACGTTCTTT
[37 nt withheld, positions 2738-2774]
ACTCTATCTCGGGCTATTCTTTTGATTTATAAGGGATTTTGCCGATTTCGGTCTATTGGTTAAAAAATGA
GCTGATTTAACAAAAATTTAACGGGAATTTTAACAAAATATTAACGTTTACAATTTTATGGTGCACTCTC
AGTACAATCTGCTCTGATGCCGCATAGTTAAGCCAGCCCCGACACCCGCCAACACCCGCTGACGCGCCCT
GACGGGCTTGTCTGCTCCCGGCATCCGCTTACAGACAAGCTGTGACCGTCTCCGGGAGCTGCATGTGTCA
GAGGTTTTCACCGTCATCACCGAAACGCGCGAGACGAAAGGGCCTCGTGATACGCCTATTTTTATAGGTT
AATGTCATGATAATAATGGTTTCTTAGACGTCAGGTGGCACTTTTCGGGGAAATGTGCGCGGAACCCCTA
TTTGTTTATTTTTCTAAATACATTCAAATATGTATCCGCTCATGAGACAATAACCCTGATAAATGCTTCA
ATAATATTGAAAAAGGAAGAGTATGAGTATTCAACATTTCCGTGTCGCCCTTATTCCCTTTTTTGCGGCA
TTTTGCCTTCCTGTTTTTGCTCACCCAGAAACGCTGGTGAAAGTAAAAGATGCTGAAGATCAGTTGGGTG
CACGAGTGGGTTACATCGAACTGGATCTCAACAGCGGTAAGATCCTTGAGAGTTTTCGCCCCGAAGAACG
TTTTCCAATGATGAGCACTTTTAAAGTTCTGCTATGTGGCGCGGTATTATCCCGTATTGACGCCGGGCAA
GAGCAACTCGGTCGCCGCATACACTATTCTCAGAATGACTTGGTTGAGTACTCACCAGTCACAGAAAAGC
ATCTTACGGATGGCATGACAGTAAGAGAATTATGCAGTGCTGCCATAACCATGAGTGATAACACTGCGGC
CAACTTACTTCTGACAACGATCGGAGGACCGAAGGAGCTAACCGCTTTTTTGCACAACATGGGGGATCAT
GTAACTCGCCTTGATCGTTGGGAACCGGAGCTGAATGAAGCCATACCAAACGACGAGCGTGACACCACGA
TGCCTGTAGCAATGGCAACAACGTTGCGCAAACTATTAACTGGCGAACTACTTACTCTAGCTTCCCGGCA
ACAATTAATAGACTGGATGGAGGCGGATAAAGTTGCAGGACCACTTCTGCGCTCGGCCCTTCCGGCTGGC
TGGTTTATTGCTGATAAATCTGGAGCCGGTGAGCGTGGGTCTCGCGGTATCATTGCAGCACTGGGGCCAG
ATGGTAAGCCCTCCCGTATCGTAGTTATCTACACGACGGGGAGTCAGGCAACTATGGATGAACGAAATAG
ACAGATCGCTGAGATAGGTGCCTCACTGATTAAGCATTGGTAACTGTCAGACCAAGTTTACTCATATATA
CTTTAGATTGATTTAAAACTTCATTTTTAATTTAAAAGGATCTAGGTGAAGATCCTTTTTGATAATCTCA
TGACCAAAATCCCTTAACGTGAGTTTTCGTTCCACTGAGCGTCAGACCCCGTAGAAAAGATCAAAGGATC
TTCTTGAGATCCTTTTTTTCTGCGCGTAATCTGCTGCTTGCAAACAAAAAAACCACCGCTACCAGCGGTG
GTTTGTTTGCCGGATCAAGAGCTACCAACTCTTTTTCCGAAGGTAACTGGCTTCAGCAGAGCGCAGATAC
CAAATACTGTTCTTCTAGTGTAGCCGTAGTTAGGCCACCACTTCAAGAACTCTGTAGCACCGCCTACATA
CCTCGCTCTGCTAATCCTGTTACCAGTGGCTGCTGCCAGTGGCGATAAGTCGTGTCTTACCGGGTTGGAC
TCAAGACGATAGTTACCGGATAAGGCGCAGCGGTCGGGCTGAACGGGGGGTTCGTGCACACAGCCCAGCT
TGGAGCGAACGACCTACACCGAACTGAGATACCTACAGCGTGAGCTATGAGAAAGCGCCACGCTTCCCGA
AGGGAGAAAGGCGGACAGGTATCCGGTAAGCGGCAGGGTCGGAACAGGAGAGCGCACGAGGGAGCTTCCA
GGGGGAAACGCCTGGTATCTTTATAGTCCTGTCGGGTTTCGCCACCTCTGACTTGAGCGTCGATTTTTGT
GATGCTCGTCAGGGGGGCGGAGCCTATGGAAAAACGCCAGCAACGCGGCCTTTTTACGGTTCCTGGCCTT
TTGCTGGCCTTTTGCTCACATGT
